>Addgene plasmid #19445 | pcDNA5/FRT/TO V5 | depositor full sequence | sequence record 9081 | Author sequence
GACGGATCGGGAGATCTCCCGATCCCCTATGGTGCACTCTCAGTACAATCTGCTCTGATGCCGCATAGTT
AAGCCAGTATCTGCTCCCTGCTTGTGTGTTGGAGGTCGCTGAGTAGTGCGCGAGCAAAATTTAAGCTACA
ACAAGGCAAGGCTTGACCGACAATTGCATGAAGAATCTGCTTAGGGTTAGGCGTTTTGCGCTGCTTCGCG
ATGTACGGGCCAGATATACGCGTTGACATTGATTATTGACTAGTTATTAATAGTAATCAATTACGGGGTC
ATTAGTTCATAGCCCATATATGGAGTTCCGCGTTACATAACTTACGGTAAATGGCCCGCCTGGCTGACCG
CCCAACGACCCCCGCCCATTGACGTCAATAATGACGTATGTTCCCATAGTAACGCCAATAGGGACTTTCC
ATTGACGTCAATGGGTGGAGTATTTACGGTAAACTGCCCACTTGGCAGTACATCAAGTGTATCATATGCC
AAGTACGCCCCCTATTGACGTCAATGACGGTAAATGGCCCGCCTGGCATTATGCCCAGTACATGACCTTA
TGGGACTTTCCTACTTGGCAGTACATCTACGTATTAGTCATCGCTATTACCATGGTGATGCGGTTTTGGC
AGTACATCAATGGGCGTGGATAGCGGTTTGACTCACGGGGATTTCCAAGTCTCCACCCCATTGACGTCAA
TGGGAGTTTGTTTTGGCACCAAAATCAACGGGACTTTCCAAAATGTCGTAACAACTCCGCCCCATTGACG
CAAATGGGCGGTAGGCGTGTACGGTGGGAGGTCTATATAAGCAGAGCTCTCCCTATCAGTGATAGAGATC
TCCCTATCAGTGATAGAGATCGTCGACGAGCTCGTTTAGTGAACCGTCAGATCGCCTGGAGACGCCATCC
ACGCTGTTTTGACCTCCATAGAAGACACCGGGACCGATCCAGCCTCCGGACTCTAGCGTTTAAACTTAAG
CTTGAATTCACCATGGGTAAGCCTATCCCTAACCCTCTCCTCGGTCTCGATTCTACGGGATCCACTAGTC
CAGTGTGGTGGAATTCTGCAGATATCCAGCACAGTGGCGGCCGCTCGAGTCTAGAGGGCCCGTTTAAACC
CGCTGATCAGCCTCGACTGTGCCTTCTAGTTGCCAGCCATCTGTTGTTTGCCCCTCCCCCGTGCCTTCCT
TGACCCTGGAAGGTGCCACTCCCACTGTCCTTTCCTAATAAAATGAGGAAATTGCATCGCATTGTCTGAG
TAGGTGTCATTCTATTCTGGGGGGTGGGGTGGGGCAGGACAGCAAGGGGGAGGATTGGGAAGACAATAGC
AGGCATGCTGGGGATGCGGTGGGCTCTATGGCTTCTGAGGCGGAAAGAACCAGCTGGGGCTCTAGGGGGT
ATCCCC
[124 nt withheld, positions 1407-1530]
C
[91 nt withheld, positions 1532-1622]
AGGGTGATGGTTCACGTACCTAGAAGTTCCTATTCCGAAGTTCCTATTCTCTAGAAAGTATAGGAACTTC
CTTGGCCAAAAAGCCTGAACTCACCGCGACGTCTGTCGAGAAGTTTCTGATCGAAAAGTTCGACAGCGTC
TCCGACCTGATGCAGCTCTCGGAGGGCGAAGAATCTCGTGCTTTCAGCTTCGATGTAGGAGGGCGTGGAT
ATGTCCTGCGGGTAAATAGCTGCGCCGATGGTTTCTACAAAGATCGTTATGTTTATCGGCACTTTGCATC
GGCCGCGCTCCCGATTCCGGAAGTGCTTGACATTGGGGAATTCAGCGAGAGCCTGACCTATTGCATCTCC
CGCCGTGCACAGGGTGTCACGTTGCAAGACCTGCCTGAAACCGAACTGCCCGCTGTTCTGCAGCCGGTCG
CGGAGGCCATGGATGCGATCGCTGCGGCCGATCTTAGCCAGACGAGCGGGTTCGGCCCATTCGGACCGCA
AGGAATCGGTCAATACACTACATGGCGTGATTTCATATGCGCGATTGCTGATCCCCATGTGTATCACTGG
CAAACTGTGATGGACGACACCGTCAGTGCGTCCGTCGCGCAGGCTCTCGATGAGCTGATGCTTTGGGCCG
AGGACTGCCCCGAAGTCCGGCACCTCGTGCACGCGGATTTCGGCTCCAACAATGTCCTGACGGACAATGG
CCGCATAACAGCGGTCATTGACTGGAGCGAGGCGATGTTCGGGGATTCCCAATACGAGGTCGCCAACATC
TTCTTCTGGAGGCCGTGGTTGGCTTGTATGGAGCAGCAGACGCGCTACTTCGAGCGGAGGCATCCGGAGC
TTGCAGGATCGCCGCGGCTCCGGGCGTATATGCTCCGCATTGGTCTTGACCAACTCTATCAGAGCTTGGT
TGACGGCAATTTCGATGATGCAGCTTGGGCGCAGGGTCGATGCGACGCAATCGTCCGATCCGGAGCCGGG
ACTGTCGGGCGTACACAAATCGCCCGCAGAAGCGCGGCCGTCTGGACCGATGGCTGTGTAGAAGTACTCG
CCGATAGTGGAAACCGACGCCCCAGCACTCGTCCGAGGGCAAAGGAATAGCACGTACTACGAGATTTCGA
TTCCACCGCCGCCTTCTATGAAAGGTTGGGCTTCGGAATCGTTTTCCGGGACGCCGGCTGGATGATCCTC
CAGCGCGGGGATCTCATGCTGGAGTTCTTCGCCCACCCCAACTTGTTTATTGCAGCTTATAATGGTTACA
AATAAAGCAATAGCATCACAAATTTCACAAATAAAGCATTTTTTTCACTGCATTCTAGTTGTGGTTTGTC
CAAACTCATCAATGTATCTTATCATGTCTGTATACCGTCGACCTCTAGCTAGAGCTTGGCGTAATCATGG
TCATAGCTGTTTCCTGTGTGAAATTGTTATCCGCTCACAATTCCACACAACATACGAGCCGGAAGCATAA
AGTGTAAAGCCTGGGGTGCCTAATGAGTGAGCTAACTCACATTAATTGCGTTGCGCTCACTGCCCGCTTT
CCAGTCGGGAAACCTGTCGTGCCAGCTGCATTAATGAATCGGCCAACGCGCGGGGAGAGGCGGTTTGCGT
ATTGGGCGCTCTTCCGCTTCCTCGCTCACTGACTCGCTGCGCTCGGTCGTTCGGCTGCGGCGAGCGGTAT
CAGCTCACTCAAAGGCGGTAATACGGTTATCCACAGAATCAGGGGATAACGCAGGAAAGAACATGTGAGC
AAAAGGCCAGCAAAAGGCCAGGAACCGTAAAAAGGCCGCGTTGCTGGCGTTTTTCCATAGGCTCCGCCCC
CCTGACGAGCATCACAAAAATCGACGCTCAAGTCAGAGGTGGCGAAACCCGACAGGACTATAAAGATACC
AGGCGTTTCCCCCTGGAAGCTCCCTCGTGCGCTCTCCTGTTCCGACCCTGCCGCTTACCGGATACCTGTC
CGCCTTTCTCCCTTCGGGAAGCGTGGCGCTTTCTCATAGCTCACGCTGTAGGTATCTCAGTTCGGTGTAG
GTCGTTCGCTCCAAGCTGGGCTGTGTGCACGAACCCCCCGTTCAGCCCGACCGCTGCGCCTTATCCGGTA
ACTATCGTCTTGAGTCCAACCCGGTAAGACACGACTTATCGCCACTGGCAGCAGCCACTGGTAACAGGAT
TAGCAGAGCGAGGTATGTAGGCGGTGCTACAGAGTTCTTGAAGTGGTGGCCTAACTACGGCTACACTAGA
AGAACAGTATTTGGTATCTGCGCTCTGCTGAAGCCAGTTACCTTCGGAAAAAGAGTTGGTAGCTCTTGAT
CCGGCAAACAAACCACCGCTGGTAGCGGTGGTTTTTTTGTTTGCAAGCAGCAGATTACGCGCAGAAAAAA
AGGATCTCAAGAAGATCCTTTGATCTTTTCTACGGGGTCTGACGCTCAGTGGAACGAAAACTCACGTTAA
GGGATTTTGGTCATGAGATTATCAAAAAGGATCTTCACCTAGATCCTTTTAAATTAAAAATGAAGTTTTA
AATCAATCTAAAGTATATATGAGTAAACTTGGTCTGACAGTTACCAATGCTTAATCAGTGAGGCACCTAT
CTCAGCGATCTGTCTATTTCGTTCATCCATAGTTGCCTGACTCCCCGTCGTGTAGATAACTACGATACGG
GAGGGCTTACCATCTGGCCCCAGTGCTGCAATGATACCGCGAGACCCACGCTCACCGGCTCCAGATTTAT
CAGCAATAAACCAGCCAGCCGGAAGGGCCGAGCGCAGAAGTGGTCCTGCAACTTTATCCGCCTCCATCCA
GTCTATTAATTGTTGCCGGGAAGCTAGAGTAAGTAGTTCGCCAGTTAATAGTTTGCGCAACGTTGTTGCC
ATTGCTACAGGCATCGTGGTGTCACGCTCGTCGTTTGGTATGGCTTCATTCAGCTCCGGTTCCCAACGAT
CAAGGCGAGTTACATGATCCCCCATGTTGTGCAAAAAAGCGGTTAGCTCCTTCGGTCCTCCGATCGTTGT
CAGAAGTAAGTTGGCCGCAGTGTTATCACTCATGGTTATGGCAGCACTGCATAATTCTCTTACTGTCATG
CCATCCGTAAGATGCTTTTCTGTGACTGGTGAGTACTCAACCAAGTCATTCTGAGAATAGTGTATGCGGC
GACCGAGTTGCTCTTGCCCGGCGTCAATACGGGATAATACCGCGCCACATAGCAGAACTTTAAAAGTGCT
CATCATTGGAAAACGTTCTTCGGGGCGAAAACTCTCAAGGATCTTACCGCTGTTGAGATCCAGTTCGATG
TAACCCACTCGTGCACCCAACTGATCTTCAGCATCTTTTACTTTCACCAGCGTTTCTGGGTGAGCAAAAA
CAGGAAGGCAAAATGCCGCAAAAAAGGGAATAAGGGCGACACGGAAATGTTGAATACTCATACTCTTCCT
TTTTCAATATTATTGAAGCATTTATCAGGGTTATTGTCTCATGAGCGGATACATATTTGAATGTATTTAG
AAAAATAAACAAATAGGGGTTCCGCGCACATTTCCCCGAAAAGTGCCACCTGACGTC
Features (pLannotate 1.2.2; 21 found; start..end, strand, type, name):
     28..80      -  misc_feature   bom (fragment): basis of mobility region from pBR322
    235..614     +  enhancer       CMV enhancer: human cytomegalovirus immediate early enhancer
    615..818     +  promoter       CMV promoter: human cytomegalovirus (CMV) immediate early promoter
    820..839     +  promoter       PLtetO-1 promoter (fragment): modified phage lambda PL promoter with tet operator sites (Lutz and Bujard, 1997)
    841..860     +  promoter       PLtetO-1 promoter (fragment): modified phage lambda PL promoter with tet operator sites (Lutz and Bujard, 1997)
    868..901     +  promoter       TRE3GV promoter (fragment): 3rd-generation Tet-responsive promoter that can be activated by binding of Tet-On® 3G, optimized for retroviral and lentiviral vectors
    996..1037    +  CDS            V5 tag: epitope tag from simian virus 5
   1137..1361    +  polyA_signal   bGH poly(A) signal: bovine growth hormone polyadenylation signal
   1365..1386    +  promoter       SV40 promoter (fragment): SV40 enhancer and early promoter
   1407..1640    +  rep_origin     f1 ori (fragment) (sequence partly withheld): f1 bacteriophage origin of replication; arrow indicates direction of (+) strand synthesis
   1645..1692    +  protein_bind   FRT: FLP-mediated recombination occurs in the 8-bp core sequence TCTAGAAA (Turan and Bode, 2011). FLP recombinase from the Saccharomyces cerevisiae 2μ plasmid
   1700..2722    +  CDS            HygR: aminoglycoside phosphotransferase from E. coli; aph(4)-Ia; confers resistance to hygromycin
   2732..2857    +  CDS            ble (fragment): BLE_KLEPN - Experimental evidence at protein level: Swiss-Prot protein existence level 1. Binding protein with a strong affinity to the bleomycin family of antibiotics. Binds to CL990; an antimitotic-antibiotic compound. From Klebsiella pneumoniae.
   2852..2973    +  polyA_signal   SV40 poly(A) signal: SV40 polyadenylation signal
   3046..3062    -  protein_bind   lac operator: The lac repressor binds to the lac operator to inhibit transcription in E. coli. This inhibition can be relieved by adding lactose or isopropyl-β-D-thiogalactopyranoside (IPTG). lac repressor encoded by lacI
   3070..3100    -  promoter       lac promoter: promoter for the E. coli lac operon
   3115..3136    -  protein_bind   CAP binding site: CAP binding activates transcription in the presence of cAMP. E. coli catabolite activator protein
   3149..3241    -  CDS            lacI (fragment): lac repressor; lacI; The lac repressor binds to the lac operator to inhibit transcription in E. coli. This inhibition can be relieved by adding lactose or isopropyl-β-D-thiogalactopyranoside (IPTG).
   3424..4012    -  rep_origin     ori: high-copy-number ColE1/pMB1/pBR322/pUC origin of replication
   4183..5043    -  CDS            AmpR: β-lactamase; bla; confers resistance to ampicillin, carbenicillin, and related antibiotics
   5044..5148    -  promoter       AmpR promoter: bla
