[The description below was written by a language model from this plasmid's Addgene catalogue record and pLannotate feature annotations shown in this document.]
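Description:
pcDNA5/FRT/TO V5 is a mammalian expression vector derived from the Invitrogen pcDNA5/FRT/TO backbone, modified by inserting a V5 epitope tag cassette between the HindIII and BamHI sites, both of which were retained. It carries no gene of interest. It was created as a new empty, tag-bearing parent vector, apparently for the depositing lab's human HSPH/HSPA/DNAJ chaperone expression library, so that coding sequences cloned into it can be expressed as V5-tagged proteins. The depositor's disclaimer about polymorphisms in genes amplified from mixed reference RNA concerns the library clones rather than this empty vector. In bacteria the plasmid replicates from a high-copy ColE1/pUC-type origin and is selected with ampicillin through the bla gene. A partial f1 origin and remnants of lac regulatory sequence are also annotated in the backbone.

The expression cassette consists of the human CMV immediate-early enhancer and promoter, followed directly by two short elements annotated as tet operator-containing fragments. These correspond to the tandem operator sites that make the promoter repressible by Tet repressor and inducible with tetracycline in suitable host cells. Downstream lie the V5 tag, the cloning region and the bovine growth hormone polyadenylation signal. A single FRT site sits immediately upstream of a hygromycin resistance coding sequence that has no annotated promoter of its own and is followed by an SV40 poly(A) signal. This arrangement is designed for Flp recombinase-mediated integration into a host cell line that already carries a genomic FRT site. Correct recombination places the hygromycin gene behind a resident promoter, so hygromycin selection yields isogenic stable lines with single-site, tetracycline-regulated expression. The plasmid can also be used for transient transfection.
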