Addgene plasmid #19445: pcDNA5/FRT/TO V5
Depositing lab: Harm Kampinga. Depositing organization: University Medical Center Groningen. Publication: Computational analysis of the human HSPH/HSPA/DNAJ family and cloning of a human HSPH/HSPA/DNAJ expression library. Hageman J, Kampinga HH. Cell Stress Chaperones. 2009 Jan;14(1):1-21. doi: 10.1007/s12192-008-0060-2. Epub 2008 Aug 7. PubMed 18686016.
Backbone
  Vector backbone: pcDNA5/FRT/TO
  Backbone manufacturer: Invitrogen
  Backbone size w/o insert (bp): 5137
  Vector type: Mammalian Expression
  Selectable markers: Hygromycin
Growth in bacteria
  Bacterial resistance: Ampicillin, 100 μg/mL
  Growth temperature: 37°C
  Growth strain: DH5alpha
  Copy number: High Copy
Gene/Insert
  Gene/Insert name: V5
  Insert size (bp): 224
  Mutation: V5 tag inserted to create new vector
  Cloning method: Restriction Enzyme; 5′ cloning site HindIII (not destroyed); 3′ cloning site BamHI (not destroyed)
  Sequencing primers: 5′ LNCX; 3′ BGH-rev
Terms and licenses: Academic/Nonprofit Terms; Industry Terms: Not Available to Industry
Depositor comments: Disclaimer: For cloning the various HSP genes, the Stratagene reference RNA for cDNA synthesis was used and genes were amplified from this mixture that originates from 10 different cell lines from different somatic origin and ultimately coming from 10 different individuals. This strategy was used to maximize the chance for the presence of individual HSP transcripts. Users must be aware that this mixture thus represents 20 complete haploid genomes, meaning that for each individual gene there might be polymorphisms that could potentially have functional consequences. The library was sequence verified only for the presence of the correct gene.
How to cite: pcDNA5/FRT/TO V5 was a gift from Harm Kampinga (Addgene plasmid # 19445 ; http://n2t.net/addgene:19445 ; RRID:Addgene_19445)
