>Addgene plasmid #19445 | pcDNA5/FRT/TO V5 | addgene partial sequence | sequence record 25228 | 19445 with LNCX
CTGTTTTGANCTCCATAGAAGACACCGGGNNCGATCCAGCCTCCGGACTCTAGCGTTTAAACTTAAGCTT
GAATTCACCATGGGTAAGCCTATCCCTAACCCTCTCCTCGGTCTCGATTCTACGGGATCCACTAGTCCAG
TGTGGTGGAATTCTGCAGATATCCAGCACAGTGGCGGCCGCTCGAGTCTAGAGGGCCCGTTTAAACCCGC
TGATCAGCCTCGACTGTGCCTTCTAGTTGCCAGCCATCTGTTGTTTGCCCCTCCCCCGTGCCTTCCTTGA
CCCTGGAAGGTGCCACTCCCACTGTCCTTTCCTAATAAAATGAGGAAATTGCATCGCATTGTCTGAGTAG
GTGTCATTCTATTCTGGGGGGTGGGGTGGGGCAGGACAGCAAGGGGGAGGATTGGGAAGACAATAGCAGG
CATGCTGGGGATGCGGTGGGCTCTATGGCTTCTGAGGCGGAAAGAACCAGCTGGGGCTCTAGGGGGTATC
CCC
[124 nt withheld, positions 494-617]
C
[78 nt withheld, positions 619-696]
